>Addgene plasmid #163225 | M2Y0E7 | depositor full sequence | sequence record 316323 | Full Sequence
CACCACCACCACCACCACTGAGATCCGGCTGCTAACAAAGCCCGAAAGGAAGCTGAGTTGGCTGCTGCCA
CCGCTGAGCAATAACTAGCATAACCCCTTGGGGCCTCTAAACGGGTCTTGAGGGGTTTTTTGCTGAAAGG
AGGAACTATATCCGGATTGGCGAATGGG
[124 nt withheld, positions 169-292]
C
[91 nt withheld, positions 294-384]
A
[49 nt withheld, positions 386-434]
CCTTTGACGTTGGAGTCCACGTTCTTT
[37 nt withheld, positions 462-498]
ACCCTATCTCGGTCTATTCTTTTGATTTATAAGGGATTTTGCCGATTTCGGCCTATTGGTTAAAAAATGA
GCTGATTTAACAAAAATTTAACGCGAATTTTAACAAAATATTAACGTTTACAATTTCAGGTGGCACTTTT
CGGGGAAATGTGCGCGGAACCCCTATTTGTTTATTTTTCTAAATACATTCAAATATGTATCCGCTCATGA
GACAATAACCCTGATAAATGCTTCAATAATATTGAAAAAGGAAGAGTATGAGTATTCAACATTTCCGTGT
CGCCCTTATTCCCTTTTTTGCGGCATTTTGCCTTCCTGTTTTTGCTCACCCAGAAACGCTGGTGAAAGTA
AAAGATGCTGAAGATCAGTTGGGTGCACGAGTGGGTTACATCGAACTGGATCTCAACAGCGGTAAGATCC
TTGAGAGTTTTCGCCCCGAAGAACGTTTTCCAATGATGAGCACTTTTAAAGTTCTGCTATGTGGCGCGGT
ATTATCCCGTATTGACGCCGGGCAAGAGCAACTCGGTCGCCGCATACACTATTCTCAGAATGACTTGGTT
GAGTACTCACCAGTCACAGAAAAGCATCTTACGGATGGCATGACAGTAAGAGAATTATGCAGTGCTGCCA
TAACCATGAGTGATAACACTGCGGCCAACTTACTTCTGACAACGATCGGAGGACCGAAGGAGCTAACCGC
TTTTTTGCACAACATGGGGGATCATGTAACTCGCCTTGATCGTTGGGAACCGGAGCTGAATGAAGCCATA
CCAAACGACGAGCGTGACACCACGATGCCTGCAGCAATGGCAACAACGTTGCGCAAACTATTAACTGGCG
AACTACTTACTCTAGCTTCCCGGCAACAATTAATAGACTGGATGGAGGCGGATAAAGTTGCAGGACCACT
TCTGCGCTCGGCCCTTCCGGCTGGCTGGTTTATTGCTGATAAATCTGGAGCCGGTGAGCGTGGGTCTCGC
GGTATCATTGCAGCACTGGGGCCAGATGGTAAGCCCTCCCGTATCGTAGTTATCTACACGACGGGGAGTC
AGGCAACTATGGATGAACGAAATAGACAGATCGCTGAGATAGGTGCCTCACTGATTAAGCATTGGTAACT
GTCAGACCAAGTTTACTCATATATACTTTAGATTGATTTAAAACTTCATTTTTAATTTAAAAGGATCTAG
GTGAAGATCCTTTTTGATAATCTCATGACCAAAATCCCTTAACGTGAGTTTTCGTTCCACTGAGCGTCAG
ACCCCGTAGAAAAGATCAAAGGATCTTCTTGAGATCCTTTTTTTCTGCGCGTAATCTGCTGCTTGCAAAC
AAAAAAACCACCGCTACCAGCGGTGGTTTGTTTGCCGGATCAAGAGCTACCAACTCTTTTTCCGAAGGTA
ACTGGCTTCAGCAGAGCGCAGATACCAAATACTGTCCTTCTAGTGTAGCCGTAGTTAGGCCACCACTTCA
AGAACTCTGTAGCACCGCCTACATACCTCGCTCTGCTAATCCTGTTACCAGTGGCTGCTGCCAGTGGCGA
TAAGTCGTGTCTTACCGGGTTGGACTCAAGACGATAGTTACCGGATAAGGCGCAGCGGTCGGGCTGAACG
GGGGGTTCGTGCACACAGCCCAGCTTGGAGCGAACGACCTACACCGAACTGAGATACCTACAGCGTGAGC
TATGAGAAAGCGCCACGCTTCCCGAAGGGAGAAAGGCGGACAGGTATCCGGTAAGCGGCAGGGTCGGAAC
AGGAGAGCGCACGAGGGAGCTTCCAGGGGGAAACGCCTGGTATCTTTATAGTCCTGTCGGGTTTCGCCAC
CTCTGACTTGAGCGTCGATTTTTGTGATGCTCGTCAGGGGGGCGGAGCCTATGGAAAAACGCCAGCAACG
CGGCCTTTTTACGGTTCCTGGCCTTTTGCTGGCCTTTTGCTCACATGTTCTTTCCTGCGTTATCCCCTGA
TTCTGTGGATAACCGTATTACCGCCTTTGAGTGAGCTGATACCGCTCGCCGCAGCCGAACGACCGAGCGC
AGCGAGTCAGTGAGCGAGGAAGCGGAAGAGCGCCTGATGCGGTATTTTCTCCTTACGCATCTGTGCGGTA
TTTCACACCGCATATATGGTGCACTCTCAGTACAATCTGCTCTGATGCCGCATAGTTAAGCCAGTATACA
CTCCGCTATCGCTACGTGACTGGGTCATGGCTGCGCCCCGACACCCGCCAACACCCGCTGACGCGCCCTG
ACGGGCTTGTCTGCTCCCGGCATCCGCTTACAGACAAGCTGTGACCGTCTCCGGGAGCTGCATGTGTCAG
AGGTTTTCACCGTCATCACCGAAACGCGCGAGGCAGCTGCGGTAAAGCTCATCAGCGTGGTCGTGAAGCG
ATTCACAGATGTCTGCCTGTTCATCCGCGTCCAGCTCGTTGAGTTTCTCCAGAAGCGTTAATGTCTGGCT
TCTGATAAAGCGGGCCATGTTAAGGGCGGTTTTTTCCTGTTTGGTCACTGATGCCTCCGTGTAAGGGGGA
TTTCTGTTCATGGGGGTAATGATACCGATGAAACGAGAGAGGATGCTCACGATACGGGTTACTGATGATG
AACATGCCCGGTTACTGGAACGTTGTGAGGGTAAACAACTGGCGGTATGGATGCGGCGGGACCAGAGAAA
AATCACTCAGGGTCAATGCCAGCGCTTCGTTAATACAGATGTAGGTGTTCCACAGGGTAGCCAGCAGCAT
CCTGCGATGCAGATCCGGAACATAATGGTGCAGGGCGCTGACTTCCGCGTTTCCAGACTTTACGAAACAC
GGAAACCGAAGACCATTCATGTTGTTGCTCAGGTCGCAGACGTTTTGCAGCAGCAGTCGCTTCACGTTCG
CTCGCGTATCGGTGATTCATTCTGCTAACCAGTAAGGCAACCCCGCCAGCCTAGCCGGGTCCTCAACGAC
AGGAGCACGATCATGCGCACCCGTGGGGCCGCCATGCCGGCGATAATGGCCTGCTTCTCGCCGAAACGTT
TGGTGGCGGGACCAGTGACGAAGGCTTGAGCGAGGGCGTGCAAGATTCCGAATACCGCAAGCGACAGGCC
GATCATCGTCGCGCTCCAGCGAAAGCGGTCCTCGCCGAAAATGACCCAGAGCGCTGCCGGCACCTGTCCT
ACGAGTTGCATGATAAAGAAGACAGTCATAAGTGCGGCGACGATAGTCATGCCCCGCGCCCACCGGAAGG
AGCTGACTGGGTTGAAGGCTCTCAAGGGCATCGGTCGAGATCCCGGTGCCTAATGAGTGAGCTAACTTAC
ATTAATTGCGTTGCGCTCACTGCCCGCTTTCCAGTCGGGAAACCTGTCGTGCCAGCTGCATTAATGAATC
GGCCAACGCGCGGGGAGAGGCGGTTTGCGTATTGGGCGCCAGGGTGGTTTTTCTTTTCACCAGTGAGACG
GGCAACAGCTGATTGCCCTTCACCGCCTGGCCCTGAGAGAGTTGCAGCAAGCGGTCCACGCTGGTTTGCC
CCAGCAGGCGAAAATCCTGTTTGATGGTGGTTAACGGCGGGATATAACATGAGCTGTCTTCGGTATCGTC
GTATCCCACTACCGAGATATCCGCACCAACGCGCAGCCCGGACTCGGTAATGGCGCGCATTGCGCCCAGC
GCCATCTGATCGTTGGCAACCAGCATCGCAGTGGGAACGATGCCCTCATTCAGCATTTGCATGGTTTGTT
GAAAACCGGACATGGCACTCCAGTCGCCTTCCCGTTCCGCTATCGGCTGAATTTGATTGCGAGTGAGATA
TTTATGCCAGCCAGCCAGACGCAGACGCGCCGAGACAGAACTTAATGGGCCCGCTAACAGCGCGATTTGC
TGGTGACCCAATGCGACCAGATGCTCCACGCCCAGTCGCGTACCGTCTTCATGGGAGAAAATAATACTGT
TGATGGGTGTCTGGTCAGAGACATCAAGAAATAACGCCGGAACATTAGTGCAGGCAGCTTCCACAGCAAT
GGCATCCTGGTCATCCAGCGGATAGTTAATGATCAGCCCACTGACGCGTTGCGCGAGAAGATTGTGCACC
GCCGCTTTACAGGCTTCGACGCCGCTTCGTTCTACCATCGACACCACCACGCTGGCACCCAGTTGATCGG
CGCGAGATTTAATCGCCGCGACAATTTGCGACGGCGCGTGCAGGGCCAGACTGGAGGTGGCAACGCCAAT
CAGCAACGACTGTTTGCCCGCCAGTTGTTGTGCCACGCGGTTGGGAATGTAATTCAGCTCCGCCATCGCC
GCTTCCACTTTTTCCCGCGTTTTCGCAGAAACGTGGCTGGCCTGGTTCACCACGCGGGAAACGGTCTGAT
AAGAGACACCGGCATACTCTGCGACATCGTATAACGTTACTGGTTTCACATTCACCACCCTGAATTGACT
CTCTTCCGGGCGCTATCATGCCATACCGCGAAAGGTTTTGCGCCATTCGATGGTGTCCGGGATCTCGACG
CTCTCCCTTATGCGACTCCTGCATTAGGAAGCAGCCCAGTAGTAGGTTGAGGCCGTTGAGCACCGCCGCC
GCAAGGAATGGTGCATGCAAGGAGATGGCGCCCAACAGTCCCCCGGCCACGGGGCCTGCCACCATACCCA
CGCCGAAACAAGCGCTCATGAGCCCGAAGTGGCGAGCCCGATCTTCCCCATCGGTGATGTCGGCGATATA
GGCGCCAGCAACCGCACCTGTGGCGCCGGTGATGCCGGCCACGATGCGTCCGGCGTAGAGGATCGAGATC
TCGATCCCGCGAAATTAATACGACTCACTATAGGGGAATTGTGAGCGGATAACAATTCCCCTCTAGAAAT
AATTTTGTTTAACTTTAAGAAGGAGATATACATATGACGGTGGACAGCAATAGGAACGCCCAAAGTCAAT
GCCTAGTATTAAAGGACTTCGAACTAGAGGCCAAGAGAAAACTGCCTAAGCACATTTACGAGTATGTCGC
TTCCGGAGCTGGAGATGAGCAATCTGTAAAGGCAAATACAAGAATCTTCCAAACATTGTTCATTATTCCC
AGAGTTCTTTCATCCTGCTCTGAGCCGAAAACCTCTCTCCAAGTCGGTAAAACTACGCTGTCTTTCCCGT
TCTTGGTCGCTCCATTCGGAGTTCACAAGCTGGTCCATCCACAGGGAGAGGAAGCCACCGCACTAGCCTG
TTTGGATGAAGGAATTACATTGGGAGTATCCCAGCATGCAACCGTAAGACTGGAGCAGGTAAGGAAGGTC
GCTACGAAAGGCTCCCACTGGTTCCAGTGCTACATCCTGAAAGATCGTGACATCACCTTGAGATTGGTTA
AGAGGGCAGAAGAGGCAGGATATGAAGCATTAGTTATTACTGTAGACTCCCCCATTTTCGGATACCGTCC
TATCGACACTCGAAATGGATTTCAGAGGCTTCCAAGTGGACTGAACTACGAGAATTATTCTGATGAAGAT
AAGAAAATTTATGCATTTGCTAATGAGGGTGACACAGGTGGTTTCGATGACCACATCGACAAAATTTTCG
ATGCCAATATCACTTGGGATGATGTTAGACTGATTAGACAACAAACCCGATTGCCTGTGTTCTTAAAGGG
GATTCAGTCCGTCGAAGATGCCCTCTTGGCTTATAAATACGGCCTTACCGGAATAATCATCAGCAATCAC
GGTGGAAGACAGTTGGGATCGGCCGTCCCAACTTTGCAGTGTTTACCTGCAGTTGTACAAGCCGTTAGGA
AACTAAAGTTACAGAATTTTCCGATTCTTATAGACAGTGGATTCAGGTCTGGCGAAGATATCATCAAAGC
CCTAGCCCTTGGTGCTGATGCCGTATGTATAGGAAGACCGATATTGTGGGGTCTGGCTTGTAACGGAATC
CTGGGAGTCAAGAAAGTTCTAGGGATCTTAAAGAGAGAGTTTATCGACGGTATGAAACTTTCCGGTTGCT
CGTGCTTGGAAGATATTCATAAATTGAAGCTTATATCTCGTGGGAAATTAGCTACTAAAAGAAGAAACAA
TGCCCCTCACATACGAAATGGTAAGTTCTGTAAGCTTGCCGCAGCTCTGGAACACCACCATCAC
Features (pLannotate 1.2.2; 18 found; start..end, strand, type, name):
     28..77      +  CDS            SET1 (fragment): solubility-enhancement tag derived from T7 phage gene 10B
     85..132     +  terminator     T7 terminator: transcription terminator for bacteriophage T7 RNA polymerase
    169..624     +  rep_origin     f1 ori (sequence partly withheld): f1 bacteriophage origin of replication; arrow indicates direction of (+) strand synthesis
    651..755     +  promoter       AmpR promoter: bla
    756..1616    +  CDS            AmpR: β-lactamase; bla; confers resistance to ampicillin, carbenicillin, and related antibiotics
   1787..2375    +  rep_origin     ori: high-copy-number ColE1/pMB1/pBR322/pUC origin of replication
   2561..2703    -  misc_feature   bom: basis of mobility region from pBR322
   2805..2996    -  CDS            rop: Rop protein, which maintains plasmids at low copy number; rop
   3013..3393    +  CDS            YPB1_ECOLX: Protein predicted: Swiss-Prot protein existence level 4. From Escherichia coli.
   3465..3756    -  CDS            TcR (fragment): tetracycline efflux protein; tet; confers resistance to tetracycline
   3771..3792    -  protein_bind   CAP binding site: CAP binding activates transcription in the presence of cAMP. E. coli catabolite activator protein
   3805..4887    -  CDS            lacI: lac repressor; lacI; The lac repressor binds to the lac operator to inhibit transcription in E. coli. This inhibition can be relieved by adding lactose or isopropyl-β-D-thiogalactopyranoside (IPTG).
   4888..4965    -  promoter       lacI promoter: lacI
   4973..5252    -  CDS            TcR (fragment): tetracycline efflux protein; tet; confers resistance to tetracycline
   5274..5292    +  promoter       T7 promoter: promoter for bacteriophage T7 RNA polymerase
   5293..5317    +  protein_bind   lac operator: The lac repressor binds to the lac operator to inhibit transcription in E. coli. This inhibition can be relieved by adding lactose or isopropyl-β-D-thiogalactopyranoside (IPTG). lac repressor encoded by lacI
   5332..5354    +  RBS            RBS: efficient ribosome binding site from bacteriophage T7 gene 10 (Olins and Rangwala, 1989)
   6571..15      +  CDS            9xHis (across the origin): 9xHis affinity tag
