[The description below was written by a language model from this plasmid's Addgene catalogue record and pLannotate feature annotations shown in this document.]
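Description:
M2Y0E7 is a bacterial expression plasmid built on the pET21a(+) backbone for inducible production of a flavoprotein oxidoreductase from the red alga Galdieria sulphuraria; the construct name is simply the UniProt identifier of the encoded protein. It is propagated in E. coli through a ColE1/pMB1-type origin and selected with ampicillin via the β-lactamase gene and its native promoter. The catalogue lists it as high copy, although the feature table also shows the pBR322-derived rop gene and bom region typical of pET vectors, which normally moderate copy number. An f1 origin is present for single-stranded DNA production, and short tetracycline-resistance fragments are non-functional backbone remnants.

Expression is driven by a T7 promoter immediately followed by a lac operator and the strong T7 gene 10 ribosome binding site, with a T7 terminator downstream. The plasmid carries its own lacI gene, so the lac repressor holds the promoter off until IPTG or lactose is added, and transcription requires a host that supplies T7 RNA polymerase. The insert itself was not annotated by the automated feature caller, but it evidently occupies the roughly 1.2 kb gap between the RBS and the C-terminal polyhistidine tag. That tag is annotated as 9xHis spanning the sequence origin, whereas the catalogue describes it as 10xHis. The catalogue also lists an N-terminal T7 tag, which does not appear in the feature table. The His tag allows metal-affinity purification. The plasmid comes from a study that experimentally tested enzyme functional annotations in the EC 1.1.3.15 class, so it is suited to recombinant expression and activity characterisation of this protein.
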