Addgene plasmid #163225: M2Y0E7
Purpose: Inducible expression of UniProt identifier M2Y0E7
Depositing lab: Martin Engqvist. Depositing organization: Chalmers University of Technology. Publication: Experimental and computational investigation of enzyme functional annotations uncovers misannotation in the EC 1.1.3.15 enzyme class. Rembeza E, Engqvist MKM. PLoS Comput Biol. 2021 Sep 23;17(9):e1009446. doi: 10.1371/journal.pcbi.1009446. eCollection 2021 Sep. PubMed 34555022.
Backbone
  Vector backbone: pET21a(+)
  Vector type: Bacterial Expression
Growth in bacteria
  Bacterial resistance: Ampicillin, 100 μg/mL
  Growth temperature: 37°C
  Growth strain: DH5alpha
  Copy number: High Copy
Gene/Insert
  Gene/Insert name: M2Y0E7 (alt name: flavoprotein oxidoreductase)
  Species: Galdieria sulphuraria
  Promoter: T7
  Tag / fusion protein: T7 (N terminal on backbone); 10xHis (C terminal on backbone)
  Cloning method: Unknown
  Sequencing primers: 5′ T7; 3′ T7-term
Terms and licenses: Academic/Nonprofit Terms; Industry Terms: Not Available to Industry
Depositor comments: Insert name is a UniProt identifier
How to cite: M2Y0E7 was a gift from Martin Engqvist (Addgene plasmid # 163225 ; http://n2t.net/addgene:163225 ; RRID:Addgene_163225)
