>Addgene plasmid #163225 | M2Y0E7 | depositor partial sequence | sequence record 316324 | insert gene sequence
ATGACGGTGGACAGCAATAGGAACGCCCAAAGTCAATGCCTAGTATTAAAGGACTTCGAACTAGAGGCCA
AGAGAAAACTGCCTAAGCACATTTACGAGTATGTCGCTTCCGGAGCTGGAGATGAGCAATCTGTAAAGGC
AAATACAAGAATCTTCCAAACATTGTTCATTATTCCCAGAGTTCTTTCATCCTGCTCTGAGCCGAAAACC
TCTCTCCAAGTCGGTAAAACTACGCTGTCTTTCCCGTTCTTGGTCGCTCCATTCGGAGTTCACAAGCTGG
TCCATCCACAGGGAGAGGAAGCCACCGCACTAGCCTGTTTGGATGAAGGAATTACATTGGGAGTATCCCA
GCATGCAACCGTAAGACTGGAGCAGGTAAGGAAGGTCGCTACGAAAGGCTCCCACTGGTTCCAGTGCTAC
ATCCTGAAAGATCGTGACATCACCTTGAGATTGGTTAAGAGGGCAGAAGAGGCAGGATATGAAGCATTAG
TTATTACTGTAGACTCCCCCATTTTCGGATACCGTCCTATCGACACTCGAAATGGATTTCAGAGGCTTCC
AAGTGGACTGAACTACGAGAATTATTCTGATGAAGATAAGAAAATTTATGCATTTGCTAATGAGGGTGAC
ACAGGTGGTTTCGATGACCACATCGACAAAATTTTCGATGCCAATATCACTTGGGATGATGTTAGACTGA
TTAGACAACAAACCCGATTGCCTGTGTTCTTAAAGGGGATTCAGTCCGTCGAAGATGCCCTCTTGGCTTA
TAAATACGGCCTTACCGGAATAATCATCAGCAATCACGGTGGAAGACAGTTGGGATCGGCCGTCCCAACT
TTGCAGTGTTTACCTGCAGTTGTACAAGCCGTTAGGAAACTAAAGTTACAGAATTTTCCGATTCTTATAG
ACAGTGGATTCAGGTCTGGCGAAGATATCATCAAAGCCCTAGCCCTTGGTGCTGATGCCGTATGTATAGG
AAGACCGATATTGTGGGGTCTGGCTTGTAACGGAATCCTGGGAGTCAAGAAAGTTCTAGGGATCTTAAAG
AGAGAGTTTATCGACGGTATGAAACTTTCCGGTTGCTCGTGCTTGGAAGATATTCATAAATTGAAGCTTA
TATCTCGTGGGAAATTAGCTACTAAAAGAAGAAACAATGCCCCTCACATACGAAATGGTAAGTTCTGTAA
GCTTGCCGCAGCTCTGGAACACCACCATCAC
